>Addgene plasmid #167644 | pKP2189 | addgene full sequence | sequence record 339582 | Addgene NGS Result
ATCGATGCATAATGTGCCTGTCAAATGGACGAAGCAGGGATTCTGCAAACCCTATGCTACTCCGTCAAGC
CGTCAATTGTCTGATTCGTTACCAATTATGACAACTTGACGGCTACATCATTCACTTTTTCTTCACAACC
GGCACGGAACTCGCTCGGGCTGGCCCCGGTGCATTTTTTAAATACCCGCGAGAAATAGAGTTGATCGTCA
AAACCAACATTGCGACCGACGGTGGCGATAGGCATCCGGGTGGTGCTCAAAAGCAGCTTCGCCTGGCTGA
TACGTTGGTCCTCGCGCCAGCTTAAGACGCTAATCCCTAACTGCTGGCGGAAAAGATGTGACAGACGCGA
CGGCGACAAGCAAACATGCTGTGCGACGCTGGCGATATCAAAATTGCTGTCTGCCAGGTGATCGCTGATG
TACTGACAAGCCTCGCGTACCCGATTATCCATCGGTGGATGGAGCGACTCGTTAATCGCTTCCATGCGCC
GCAGTAACAATTGCTCAAGCAGATTTATCGCCAGCAGCTCCGAATAGCGCCCTTCCCCTTGCCCGGCGTT
AATGATTTGCCCAAACAGGTCGCTGAAATGTGGCTGGTGCGCTTCATCCGGGCGAAAGAACCCCGTATTG
GCAAATATTGACGGCCAGTTAAGCCATTCATGCCAGTAGGCGCGCGGACGAAAGTAAACCCACTGGTGAT
ACCATTCGCGAGCCTCCGGATGACGACCGTAGTGATGAATCTCTCCTGGCGGGAACAGCAAAATATCACC
CGGTCGGCAAACAAATTCTCGTCCCTGATTTTTCACCACCCCCTGACCGCGAATGGTGAGATTGAGAATA
TAACCTTTCATTCCCAGCGGTCGGTCGATAAAAAAATCGAGATAACCGTTGGCCTCAATCGGCGTTAAAC
CCGCCACCAGATGGGCATTAAACGAGTATCCCGGCAGCAGGGGATCATTTTGCGCTTCAGCCATACTTTT
CATACTCCCGCCATTCAGAGAAGAAACCAATTGTCCATATTGCATCAGACATTGCCGTCACTGCGTCTTT
TACTGGCTCTTCTCGCTAACCAAACCGGTAACCCCGCTTATTAAAAGCATTCTGTAACAAAGCGGGACCA
AAGCCATGACAAAAACGCGTAACAAAAGTGTCTATAATCACGGCAGAAAAGTCCACATTGATTATTTGCA
CGGCGTCACACTTTGCTATGCCATAGCATTTTTATCCATAAGATTAGCGGATCCTACCTGACGCTTTTTA
TCGCAACTCTCTACTGTTTCTCCATACCCGTTTTTTTGGGCTAGCAGGAGGAATTCACCATGAACAAGAA
GATTCATTCCCTGGCCTTGTTGGTCAATCTGGGGATTTATGGGGTAGCGCAGGCACAAGAGCCGACCGAT
ACTCCTGTTTCACATGACGATACTCCCGTCGTTTGCGCCGCCGAGCAGAACTTACAGGCGCCTGGCGTTT
CGACCATCACCGCAGATGAAATCCGCAAAAACCCGGTTGCCCGCGATGTGTCGAAGATCATCCGTACCAT
GCCAGGCGTTAACCTGACCGGTAACTCCACCAGTGGTCAGCGTGGGAATAACCGACAGATTGATATTCGC
GGTATGGGTCCGGAAAACACGCTGATTTTGATTGACGGCAAGCCGGTAAGCAGCCGTAACTCGGTGCGTC
AGGGCTGGCGTGGCGAGCGCGATACCCGTGGTGATACTTCCTGGGTGCCACCTGAAATGATTGAACGTAT
TGAAGTTCTGCGTGGTCCGGCAGCTGCGCGTTATGGCAACGGCGCGGCGGGCGGCGTGGTTAACATCATT
ACCAAAAAAGGCAGCGGCGAGTGGCACGGCTCCTGGGACGCATATTTCAATGCGCCAGAACATAAAGAGG
AAGGTGCCACCAAACGCACTAACTTTAGCCTGACCGGTCCGCTGGGCGACGAATTCAGCTTCCGTTTGTA
TGGCAACCTCGACAAAACCCAGGCTGACGCGTGGGATATCAACCAGGGCCATCAGTCCGCGCGTGCCGGA
ACGTATGCCACGACGTTACCAGCCGGGCGCGAAGGGGTAATCAACAAAGATATTAATGGCGTGGTGCGCT
GGGATTTCGCGCCATTGCAATCGCTGGAACTGGAAGCAGGTTACAGCCGCCAGGGTAACCTGTATGCGGG
CGACACCCAGAATACCAACTCCGATTCCTATACCCGCTCGAAATATGGCGATGAAACCAACCGTCTGTAT
CGCCAGAACTACGCGCTGACCTGGAACGGTGGCTGGGATAACGGCGTGACCACCAGCAACTGGGTGCAGT
ACGAACACACCCGTAACTCGCGTATTCCGGAAGGTCTGGCGGGCGGTACCGAAGGGAAATTTAACGAAAA
AGCGACACAGGATTTCGTCGATATCGATCTTGATGACGTGATGCTGCACAGCGAAGTTAACCTGCCGATT
GATTTCCTCGTTAACCAGACGCTGACGCTGGGTACGGAGTGGAATCAGCAACGGATGAAGGACTTAAGTT
CCAACACCCAGGCACTGACCGGAACGAATACCGGTGGCGCTATTGATGGCGTGAGTACCACCGACCGTAG
CCCGTATTCAAAAGCAGAAATTTTCTCGCTGTTTGCCGAAAACAACATGGAGCTGACTGACAGCACCATC
GTAACGCCGGGGCTGCGTTTCGATCATCACAGTATTGTCGGCAATAACTGGAGCCCGGCGCTGAACATAT
CGCAAGGTTTAGGCGATGACTTCACGCTGAAAATGGGCATCGCCCGTGCTTATAAAGCGCCGAGCCTGTA
CCAGACTAACCCGAACTACATTCTCTACAGTAAAGGTCAGGGTTGCTATGCCAGCGCGGGCGGCTGCTAT
CTGCAAGGTAACGATGACCTGAAAGCAGAAACCAGCATCAACAAAGAGATTGGTCTGGAGTTCAAACGCG
ACGGGTGGCTGGCGGGCGTCACCTGGTTCCGTAACGATTATCGCAATAAGATTGAAGCGGGCTATGTGGC
TGTAGGGCAAAACGCAGTCGGCACCGATCTCTATCAGTGGGATAACGTGCCGAAAGCGGTGGTTGAAGGT
CTGGAAGGATCGTTAAACGTACCGGTTAGCGAAACGGTGATGTGGACCAATAACATCACTTATATGCTGA
AGAGTGAAAACAAAACCACGGGCGACCGTTTGTCGATCATCCCGGAGTATACGTTGAACTCAACGCTGAG
CTGGCAGGCACGGGAAGATTTGTCGATGCAAACGACCTTCACCTGGTACGGCAAGCAGCAGCCGAAGAAG
TACAACTATAAAGGTCAGCCAGCGGTTGGACCGGAAACCAAAGAAATTAGTCCTTACAGCATTGTTGGCC
TGAGCGCGACCTGGGATGTGACGAAGAATGTCAGTCTGACCGGCGGCGTGGACAATCTGTTCGACAAACG
TTTGTGGCGTGCGGGTAATGCCCAGACCACGGGCGATTTGGCAGGGGCCAACTATATCGCCGGTGCCGGG
GCGTATACCTATAACGAGCCGGGACGTACGTGGTATATGAGCGTAAACACCCACTTCTGATCATGGTACC
CGGGGATCCTCTAGAGTCGACCTGCAGGCATGCAAGCTTGGCTGTTTTGGCGGATGAGAGAAGATTTTCA
GCCTGATACAGATTAAATCAGAACGCAGAAGCGGTCTGATAAAACAGAATTTGCCTGGCGGCAGTAGCGC
GGTGGTCCCACCTGACCCCATGCCGAACTCAGAAGTGAAACGCCGTAGCGCCGATGGTAGTGTGGGGTCT
CCCCATGCGAGAGTAGGGAACTGCCAGGCATCAAATAAAACGAAAGGCTCAGTCGAAAGACTGGGCCTTT
CGTTTTATCTGTTGTTTGTCGGTGAACGCTCTCCTGAGTAGGACAAATCCGCCGGGAGCGGATTTGAACG
TTGCGAAGCAACGGCCCGGAGGGTGGCGGGCAGGACGCCCGCCATAAACTGCCAGGCATCAAATTAAGCA
GAAGGCCATCCTGACGGATGGCCTTTTTGCGTTTCTACAAACTCTTTTGTTTATTTTTCTAAATACATTC
AAATATGTATCCGCTCATGAGACAATAACCCTGATAAATGCTTCAATAATATTGAAAAAGGAAGAGTATG
AGTATTCAACATTTCCGTGTCGCCCTTATTCCCTTTTTTGCGGCATTTTGCCTTCCTGTTTTTGCTCACC
CAGAAACGCTGGTGAAAGTAAAAGATGCTGAAGATCAGTTGGGTGCACGAGTGGGTTACATCGAACTGGA
TCTCAACAGCGGTAAGATCCTTGAGAGTTTTCGCCCCGAAGAACGTTTTCCAATGATGAGCACTTTTAAA
GTTCTGCTATGTGGCGCGGTATTATCCCGTGTTGACGCCGGGCAAGAGCAACTCGGTCGCCGCATACACT
ATTCTCAGAATGACTTGGTTGAGTACTCACCAGTCACAGAAAAGCATCTTACGGATGGCATGACAGTAAG
AGAATTATGCAGTGCTGCCATAACCATGAGTGATAACACTGCGGCCAACTTACTTCTGACAACGATCGGA
GGACCGAAGGAGCTAACCGCTTTTTTGCACAACATGGGGGATCATGTAACTCGCCTTGATCGTTGGGAAC
CGGAGCTGAATGAAGCCATACCAAACGACGAGCGTGACACCACGATGCCTGTAGCAATGGCAACAACGTT
GCGCAAACTATTAACTGGCGAACTACTTACTCTAGCTTCCCGGCAACAATTAATAGACTGGATGGAGGCG
GATAAAGTTGCAGGACCACTTCTGCGCTCGGCCCTTCCGGCTGGCTGGTTTATTGCTGATAAATCTGGAG
CCGGTGAGCGTGGGTCTCGCGGTATCATTGCAGCACTGGGGCCAGATGGTAAGCCCTCCCGTATCGTAGT
TATCTACACGACGGGGAGTCAGGCAACTATGGATGAACGAAATAGACAGATCGCTGAGATAGGTGCCTCA
CTGATTAAGCATTGGTAACTGTCAGACCAAGTTTACTCATATATACTTTAGATTGATT
[125 nt withheld, positions 5029-5153]
C
[141 nt withheld, positions 5155-5295]
CCTTTGACGTTGGAGTCCACGTTCTTT
[37 nt withheld, positions 5323-5359]
ACCCTATCTCGGGCTATTCTTTTGATTTATAAGGGATTTTGCCGATTTCGGCCTATTGGTTAAAAAATGA
GCTGATTTAACAAAAATTTAACGCGAATTTTAACAAAATATTAACGTTTACAATTTAAAAGGATCTAGGT
GAAGATCCTTTTTGATAATCTCATGACCAAAATCCCTTAACGTGAGTTTTCGTTCCACTGAGCGTCAGAC
CCCGTAGAAAAGATCAAAGGATCTTCTTGAGATCCTTTTTTTCTGCGCGTAATCTGCTGCTTGCAAACAA
AAAAACCACCGCTACCAGCGGTGGTTTGTTTGCCGGATCAAGAGCTACCAACTCTTTTTCCGAAGGTAAC
TGGCTTCAGCAGAGCGCAGATACCAAATACTGTCCTTCTAGTGTAGCCGTAGTTAGGCCACCACTTCAAG
AACTCTGTAGCACCGCCTACATACCTCGCTCTGCTAATCCTGTTACCAGTGGCTGCTGCCAGTGGCGATA
AGTCGTGTCTTACCGGGTTGGACTCAAGACGATAGTTACCGGATAAGGCGCAGCGGTCGGGCTGAACGGG
GGGTTCGTGCACACAGCCCAGCTTGGAGCGAACGACCTACACCGAACTGAGATACCTACAGCGTGAGCTA
TGAGAAAGCGCCACGCTTCCCGAAGGGAGAAAGGCGGACAGGTATCCGGTAAGCGGCAGGGTCGGAACAG
GAGAGCGCACGAGGGAGCTTCCAGGGGGAAACGCCTGGTATCTTTATAGTCCTGTCGGGTTTCGCCACCT
CTGACTTGAGCGTCGATTTTTGTGATGCTCGTCAGGGGGGCGGAGCCTATGGAAAAACGCCAGCAACGCG
GCCTTTTTACGGTTCCTGGCCTTTTGCTGGCCTTTTGCTCACATGTTCTTTCCTGCGTTATCCCCTGATT
CTGTGGATAACCGTATTACCGCCTTTGAGTGAGCTGATACCGCTCGCCGCAGCCGAACGACCGAGCGCAG
CGAGTCAGTGAGCGAGGAAGCGGAAGAGCGCCTGATGCGGTATTTTCTCCTTACGCATCTGTGCGGTATT
TCACACCGCATAGGGTCATGGCTGCGCCCCGACACCCGCCAACACCCGCTGACGCGCCCTGACGGGCTTG
TCTGCTCCCGGCATCCGCTTACAGACAAGCTGTGACCGTCTCCGGGAGCTGCATGTGTCAGAGGTTTTCA
CCGTAATCACCGAAACGCGCGAGGCAGAAGGAGATGGCGCCCAACAGTCCCCCGGCCACGGGGCCTGCCA
CCATACCCACGCCGAAACAAGCGCTCATGAGCCCGAAGTGGCGAGCCCGATCTTCCCCATCGGTGATGTC
GGCGATATAGGCGCCAGCAACCGCACCTGTGGCGCCGGTGATGCCGGCCACGATGCGTCCGGCGTAGAGG
ATCTGCTCATGTTTGACAGCTTATC
Features (pLannotate 1.2.2; 15 found; start..end, strand, type, name):
     99..974     -  CDS            araC: ARAC_ECOLI - Experimental evidence at protein level: Swiss-Prot protein existence level 1. Transcription factor that regulates the expression of several genes involved in the transport and metabolism of L-arabinose (PubMed:4362626, PubMed:328165, PubMed:6251457, PubMed:2962192, PubMed:6319708, PubMed:2231717, PubMed:1447222). Functions both as a positive and a negative regulator (PubMed:328165, PubMed:6251457). In the presence of arabinose, activates the expression of the araBAD, araE, araFGH and araJ promoters (PubMed:4362626, PubMed:328165, PubMed:6251457, PubMed:2962192, PubMed:6319708, Pub
   1001..1285    +  promoter       araBAD promoter: araBAD; promoter of the L-arabinose operon of E. coli; the araC regulatory gene is transcribed in the opposite direction (Guzman et al., 1995)
   1320..3557    +  CDS            fepA: FEPA_ECOLI - Also known as fep, feuB. Experimental evidence at protein level: Swiss-Prot protein existence level 1. This protein is involved in the initial step of iron uptake by binding ferrienterobactin (Fe-ENT), an iron chelatin siderophore that allows E.coli to extract iron from the environment. FepA also acts as a receptor for colicins B and D. From Escherichia coli (strain K12).
   3565..3609    +  misc_feature   MCS (fragment): pUC18/19 multiple cloning site
   3693..3808    +  ncRNA          5S rRNA: Accession: RF00001 - 5S ribosomal RNA
   3812..3898    +  terminator     rrnB T1 terminator: Escherichia coli rrnB; transcription terminator T1 from the E. coli rrnB gene
   3990..4017    +  terminator     rrnB T2 terminator: transcription terminator T2 from the E. coli rrnB gene
   4036..4127    +  promoter       AmpR promoter: bla
   4128..4988    +  CDS            AmpR: β-lactamase; bla; confers resistance to ampicillin, carbenicillin, and related antibiotics
   5030..5410    +  rep_origin     M13 ori (sequence partly withheld): M13 bacteriophage origin of replication; arrow indicates direction of (+) strand synthesis
   5596..6184    +  rep_origin     ori: high-copy-number ColE1/pMB1/pBR322/pUC origin of replication
   6370..6421    -  misc_feature   bom (fragment): basis of mobility region from pBR322
   6537..6576    -  CDS            rop (fragment): Rop protein, which maintains plasmids at low copy number; rop
   6577..6762    -  CDS            TcR (fragment): tetracycline efflux protein; tet; confers resistance to tetracycline
   6772..6       +  promoter       tet promoter (fragment) (across the origin): E. coli promoter for tetracycline efflux protein gene
