[The description below was written by a language model from this plasmid's Addgene catalogue record and pLannotate feature annotations shown in this document.]
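Description:
pKP2189 is a bacterial expression plasmid built on the pBAD24 backbone that places a doubly mutated Escherichia coli fepA gene under arabinose-inducible control. It is a 6,784-nt high-copy plasmid that replicates in E. coli from a ColE1/pMB1-type origin and is selected with ampicillin through the β-lactamase (AmpR) gene and its native promoter. An M13 phage origin is also present, which in principle permits single-stranded DNA production. Short remnants of pBR322 ancestry (fragments of bom, rop, the tetracycline resistance gene and its promoter) are annotated but are partial sequences and not expected to be functional.

The expression cassette has the standard pBAD arrangement. The araC regulator gene is transcribed divergently from the araBAD promoter. AraC represses this promoter in the absence of L-arabinose and activates it when arabinose is supplied, so expression can be titrated. Downstream lies the full fepA coding sequence, followed by a residual multiple cloning site fragment, a 5S rRNA segment and the rrnB T1 and T2 transcription terminators. FepA is the outer membrane receptor that binds ferric enterobactin in the first step of siderophore-mediated iron uptake, and it also serves as the receptor for colicins B and D.

The insert carries the substitutions I14P and T17C. This numbering is not counted from the start codon, and the same changes are I36P and T39C when it is. The record describes the plasmid as derived from a parent construct, pKP515, in the same collection. It gives the purpose only as expression of this FepA variant and does not say what the individual mutations were designed to test. No epitope tags or reporters are annotated.
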