Addgene plasmid #167644: pKP2189
Purpose: Express FepA T17C, I14P . Please note that mutation numbers are not based on start codon of insert.
Depositing lab: Kathleen Postle. Depositing organization: Pennsylvania State University.
Backbone
  Vector backbone: pBAD24
  Vector type: Bacterial Expression
Growth in bacteria
  Bacterial resistance: Ampicillin, 100 μg/mL
  Growth temperature: 37°C
  Growth strain: DH5alpha
  Copy number: High Copy
Gene/Insert
  Gene/Insert name: fepA T17C, I14P
  Species: Escherichia coli
  Mutation: fepA with T17C, I14P mutations (Mutations are I36P and T39C based on start codon)
  Cloning method: Restriction Enzyme; 5′ cloning site Unknown (unknown if destroyed)
Terms and licenses: Academic/Nonprofit Terms; Industry Terms: Not Available to Industry
Depositor comments: The parent is pKP515 in this collection (PMID: 12218040)
How to cite: pKP2189 was a gift from Kathleen Postle (Addgene plasmid # 167644 ; http://n2t.net/addgene:167644 ; RRID:Addgene_167644)
